Addgene plasmid #244650: CL20_mEGFP_FOidr_098
Purpose: Express mEGFP-tagged intrinsically disordered protein (IDR), FOidr_098, derived from human fusion protein LMX1B_GTF3C5
Depositing lab: Richard Kriwacki. Depositing organization: St. Jude Children's Research Hospital. Publication: Proteome-wide computational analyses reveal links between protein condensate formation and RNA biology. Maiti S, Tripathi S, Baggett DW, Phillips AH, Park CG, Wang J, Wahiduzzaman, Freyaldenhoven WT, Kinger S, Pioso BJ, Bollinger JC, Somjee R, Lang B, Babu MM, Kriwacki RW. Sci Adv. 2025 Dec 5;11(49):eady1420. doi: 10.1126/sciadv.ady1420. Epub 2025 Dec 3. PubMed 41337585.
Backbone
  Vector backbone: CL20
  Vector type: Mammalian Expression
Growth in bacteria
  Bacterial resistance: Ampicillin, 100 μg/mL
  Growth temperature: 37°C
  Growth strain: NEB Stable
  Copy number: High Copy
Gene/Insert
  Gene/Insert name: FOidr_098
  Species: H. sapiens (human)
  Mutation: Unmutated
  Tag / fusion protein: monomeric EGFP (N terminal on insert)
  Cloning method: Restriction Enzyme; 5′ cloning site Unknown (unknown if destroyed)
Terms and licenses: Academic/Nonprofit Terms; Industry Terms: Not Available to Industry
Depositor comments: LMX1B_GTF3C5_347_444
How to cite: CL20_mEGFP_FOidr_098 was a gift from Richard Kriwacki (Addgene plasmid # 244650 ; http://n2t.net/addgene:244650 ; RRID:Addgene_244650)
