[The description below was written by a language model from this plasmid's Addgene catalogue record and pLannotate feature annotations shown in this document.]
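Description:
CL20_mEGFP_FOidr_098 is a 7,374 nt mammalian expression plasmid built on the CL20 backbone. The catalogue lists it simply as a mammalian expression vector, but its feature table shows the architecture of a self-inactivating HIV-1 lentiviral transfer vector. In bacteria it is maintained through a high-copy ColE1/pUC-type origin and selected with ampicillin via the β-lactamase gene. It is grown in a strain suited to repeat-containing plasmids, consistent with the presence of LTRs. Small remnants of lac regulatory elements, plus an SV40 origin and SV40 poly(A) signal, sit in the backbone outside the viral region.

The viral cassette begins with a CMV enhancer fused to a truncated 5' LTR, which would drive genomic RNA production in packaging cells. This is followed by the Ψ packaging signal with a partial gag sequence, the cPPT/CTS, and the Rev response element for Rev-dependent nuclear export. It ends in a ΔU3 3' LTR fragment with a downstream rabbit β-globin poly(A) signal. Short vif, rev and nef matches are residual HIV-1 sequence rather than functional genes.

Within this frame, an internal CMV enhancer/promoter drives an open reading frame encoding monomeric EGFP fused to the N terminus of FOidr_098. This is an unmutated intrinsically disordered region taken from the human fusion protein LMX1B_GTF3C5; the depositor's note indicates residues 347–444. The annotation detects this segment as a GTF3C5 fragment, suggesting the region lies in the GTF3C5-derived portion of the fusion.

The stated purpose is to express this fluorescently tagged IDR. The associated study concerns protein condensate formation and RNA biology, so the mEGFP tag would presumably serve to visualise the IDR's localisation and behaviour in cells.
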