Features (pLannotate 1.2.2; 29 found; start..end, strand, type, name):
    199..254     -  polyA_signal   β-globin poly(A) signal: rabbit β-globin polyadenylation signal (Gil and Proudfoot, 1987)
    340..475     -  LTR            3' LTR (ΔU3) (fragment): self-inactivating 3' long terminal repeat (LTR) from HIV-1
    477..545     -  CDS            nef (fragment): NEF_HV1Z2 - Experimental evidence at protein level: Swiss-Prot protein existence level 1. Extracellular Nef protein targets CD4(+) T-lymphocytes for apoptosis by interacting with CXCR4 surface receptors. From Human immunodeficiency virus type 1 group M subtype D (isolate Z2/CDC-Z34) (HIV-1).
    571..864     -  CDS            GTF3C5 (fragment): TF3C5_HUMAN - Experimental evidence at protein level: Swiss-Prot protein existence level 1. Involved in RNA polymerase III-mediated transcription. Integral, tightly associated component of the DNA-binding TFIIIC2 subcomplex that directly binds tRNA and virus-associated RNA promoters. From Homo sapiens (Human).
    907..1623    -  CDS            mEGFP: mEGFP is a basic (constitutively fluorescent) green fluorescent protein published in 2002, derived from Aequorea victoria. It has moderate acid sensitivity.
   1637..1674    -  misc_feature   MCS (fragment): multiple cloning site
   1673..1689    -  promoter       tight TRE promoter (fragment): Tet-responsive promoter PTight, consisting of seven tet operator sequences followed by the minimal CMV promoter
   1705..1908    -  promoter       CMV promoter: human cytomegalovirus (CMV) immediate early promoter
   1909..2212    -  enhancer       CMV enhancer: human cytomegalovirus immediate early enhancer
   2280..2296    -  misc_feature   MCS (fragment): multiple cloning site
   2296..2321    -  CDS            Rev (fragment): human immunodeficiency virus 1 (HIV-1) Rev protein; rev; enhances nuclear export of unspliced and incompletely spliced viral mRNAs
   2698..2931    -  misc_feature   RRE: The Rev response element (RRE) of HIV-1 allows for Rev-dependent mRNA export from the nucleus to the cytoplasm.
   3065..3148    -  CDS            vif (fragment): VIF_HV1BR - Experimental evidence at protein level: Swiss-Prot protein existence level 1. Counteracts the innate antiviral activity of host APOBEC3F and APOBEC3G. Forms a complex with host APOBEC3F and APOBEC3G thus preventing the entry of these lethally hypermutating enzymes into progeny virions. Recruits an active E3 ubiquitin ligase complex composed of elongin BC, CUL5, and RBX2 to induce polyubiquitination of APOBEC3G and APOBEC3F. In turn, they are directed to the 26S proteasome for degradation. Vif interaction with APOBEC3G also blocks its cytidine deaminase activity in a proteasome-inde
   3291..3408    -  misc_feature   cPPT/CTS: central polypurine tract and central termination sequence of HIV-1
   3557..3916    -  CDS            HIV-1 gag (fragment): gag protein from human immunodeficiency virus 1; gag
   3900..4025    -  misc_feature   HIV-1 Ψ: packaging signal of human immunodeficiency virus type 1
   4072..4329    -  LTR            5' LTR (truncated): truncated 5' long terminal repeat (LTR) from HIV-1
   4331..4710    -  enhancer       CMV enhancer: human cytomegalovirus immediate early enhancer
   4741..4845    +  promoter       AmpR promoter: bla
   4846..5706    +  CDS            AmpR: β-lactamase; bla; confers resistance to ampicillin, carbenicillin, and related antibiotics
   5877..6465    +  rep_origin     ori: high-copy-number ColE1/pMB1/pBR322/pUC origin of replication
   6648..6702    +  CDS            lacI (fragment): lac repressor; lacI; The lac repressor binds to the lac operator to inhibit transcription in E. coli. This inhibition can be relieved by adding lactose or isopropyl-β-D-thiogalactopyranoside (IPTG).
   6704..6838    -  polyA_signal   SV40 poly(A) signal: SV40 polyadenylation signal
   6858..6993    -  rep_origin     SV40 ori: SV40 origin of replication
   7017..7039    -  promoter       SV40 promoter (fragment): SV40 enhancer and early promoter
   7046..7085    +  CDS            lacI (fragment): lac repressor; lacI; The lac repressor binds to the lac operator to inhibit transcription in E. coli. This inhibition can be relieved by adding lactose or isopropyl-β-D-thiogalactopyranoside (IPTG).
   7098..7119    +  protein_bind   CAP binding site: CAP binding activates transcription in the presence of cAMP. E. coli catabolite activator protein
   7134..7164    +  promoter       lac promoter: promoter for the E. coli lac operon
   7172..7188    +  protein_bind   lac operator: The lac repressor binds to the lac operator to inhibit transcription in E. coli. This inhibition can be relieved by adding lactose or isopropyl-β-D-thiogalactopyranoside (IPTG). lac repressor encoded by lacI
>Addgene plasmid #244650 | CL20_mEGFP_FOidr_098 | addgene full sequence | sequence record 488123 | Addgene NGS Result
AAAAAAAATCTAACCTCAAGTCAAGGCTTTTCTATGGAATAAGGAATGGACAGCAGGGGGCTGTTTCATA
TACTGATGACCTCTTTATAGCCAACCTTTGTTCATGGCAGCCAGCATATGGGCATATGTTGCCAAACTCT
AAACCAAATACTCATTCTGATGTTTTAAATGATTTGCCCTCCCATATGTCCTTCCGAGTGAGAGACACAA
AAAATTCCAACACACTATTGCAATGAAAATAAATTTCCTTTATTAGCCAGAAGTCAGATGCTCAAGGGGC
TTCATGATGTCCCCATAATTTTTGGCAGAGGGAAAAAGATCTGCTAGCTCGAGCAGCTGAAGCTTTATTG
AGGCTTAAGCAGTGGGTTCCCTAGTTAGCCAGAGAGCTCCCAGGCTCAGATCTGGTCTAACCAGAGAGAC
CCAGTACAGGCAAAAAGCAGATCTTGTCTTCTTTGGGAGTGAATTAGCCCTTCCAGTCCCCCCTTTTCTT
TTAAAAAGTGGCTAAGATCTACAGCTGCCTTGTAAGTCATTGGTCTTAAAGGTACCGTAATCTTATCTAG
AACCGGTTCAAACATAATCAAGAATCTCCGTCTCCATCTCGTTCTCGGAACCATCGCTGGGTTTAAAGTC
CTCTTCTTCTTCTTCCTCCTCTTCCTCGTCCTCTTCATCTTCCCCGCTTTCATAGGTGAGCTGCTCCTTC
CCGCCGTCAGCCTTGGCACTACTTGAAAAGAGTGCAGGTCGCTTTGAGCGGATGGTTTGCCGAATCATCA
ATGACATCGTATCTCGCAACTCATCGCTCGTTTTGGGGAGACACCACCCATCGCGTTCTGTACATGAATT
TTCTGCCCCATCATTTCGATGTATCCGGGAAGCGGCCGCACTTCCCCCGGAGCCTCCGCTTCCGCCCTTG
TACAGCTCGTCCATGCCGAGAGTGATCCCGGCGGCGGTCACGAACTCCAGCAGGACCATGTGATCGCGCT
TCTCGTTGGGGTCTTTGCTCAGCTTGGACTGGGTGCTCAGGTAGTGGTTGTCGGGCAGCAGCACGGGGCC
GTCGCCGATGGGGGTGTTCTGCTGGTAGTGGTCGGCGAGCTGCACGCTGCCGTCCTCGATGTTGTGGCGG
ATCTTGAAGTTCACCTTGATGCCGTTCTTCTGCTTGTCGGCCATGATATAGACGTTGTGGCTGTTGTAGT
TGTACTCCAGCTTGTGCCCCAGGATGTTGCCGTCCTCCTTGAAGTCGATGCCCTTCAGCTCGATGCGGTT
CACCAGGGTGTCGCCCTCGAACTTCACCTCGGCGCGGGTCTTGTAGTTGCCGTCGTCCTTGAAGAAGATG
GTGCGCTCCTGGACGTAGCCTTCGGGCATGGCGGACTTGAAGAAGTCGTGCTGCTTCATGTGGTCGGGGT
AGCGGCTGAAGCACTGCACGCCGTAGGTCAGGGTGGTCACGAGGGTGGGCCAGGGCACGGGCAGCTTGCC
GGTGGTGCAGATGAACTTCAGGGTCAGCTTGCCGTAGGTGGCATCGCCCTCGCCCTCGCCGGACACGCTG
AACTTGTGGCCGTTTACGTCGCCGTCCAGCTCGACCAGGATGGGCACCACCCCGGTGAACAGCTCCTCGC
CCTTGCTCACCATGGTGGCGACCGGTGGATCCCGGGCCCGCGGTACCGTCGACTGCAGAATTCGGTTCAC
TAAACGAGCCCGGTTCACTAAACGAGCTCTGCTTATATAGACCTCCCACCGTACACGCCTACCGCCCATT
TGCGTCAATGGGGCGGAGTTGTTACGACATTTTGGAAAGTCCCGTTGATTTTGGTGCCAAAACAAACTCC
CATTGACGTCAATGGGGTGGAGACTTGGAAATCCCCGTGAGTCAAACCGCTATCCACGCCCATTGATGTA
CTGCCAAAACCGCATCACCATGGTAATAGCGATGACTAATACGTAGATGTACTGCCAAGTAGGAAAGTCC
CATAAGGTCATGTACTGGGCATAATGCCAGGCGGGCCATTTACCGTCATTGACGTCAATAGGGGGCGTAC
TTGGCATATGATACACTTGATGTACTGCCAAGTGGGCAGTTTACCGTAAATACTCCACCCATTGACGTCA
ATGGAAAGTCCCTATTGGCGTTACTATGGGAACATACGTCATTATTGACGTCAATGGGCGGGGGTCGTTG
GGCGGTCAGCCAGGCGGGCCATTTACCGTAAGTTATGTAACGCGGAACTCCATATATGGGCTATGAACTA
ATGACCCCGTAATTGATTACTATTAATAACTAGCACGCGTTCGAAGCTTGAGCTCGGTCCCCTCGGGGTT
GGGAGGTGGGTCTGAAACGATAATGGTGAATATCCCTGCCTAACTCTATTCACTATAGAAAGTACAGCAA
AAACTATTCTTAAACCTACCAAGCCTCCTACTATCATTATGAATAATTTTATATACCACAGCCAATTTGT
TATGTTAAACCAATTCCACAAACTTGCCCATTTATCTAATTCCAATAATTCTTGTTCATTCTTTTCTTGC
TGGTTTTGCGATTCTTCAATTAAGGAGTGTATTAAGCTTGTGTAATTGTTAATTTCTCTGTCCCACTCCA
TCCAGGTCGTGTGATTCCAAATCTGTTCCAGAGATTTATTACTCCAACTAGCATTCCAAGGCACAGCAGT
GGTGCAAATGAGTTTTCCAGAGCAACCCCAAATCCCCAGGAGCTGTTGATCCTTTAGGTATCTTTCCACA
GCCAGGATTCTTGCCTGGAGCTGCTTGATGCCCCAGACTGTGAGTTGCAACAGATGCTGTTGCGCCTCAA
TAGCCCTCAGCAAATTGTTCTGCTGCTGCACTATACCAGACAATAATTGTCTGGCCTGTACCGTCAGCGT
CATTGACGCTGCGCCCATAGTGCTTCCTGCTGCTCCCAAGAACCCAAGGAACAAAGCTCCTATTCCCACT
GCTCTTTTTTCTCTCTGCACCACTCTTCTCTTTGCCTTGGTGGGTGCTACTCCTAATGGTTCAATTTTTA
CTACTTTATATTTATATAATTCACTTCTCCAATTGTCCCTCATATCTCCTCCTTATGGTGTTTTACTAAA
CTTTTCCATGTTCTAATCCTCATCCTGTCTACTTGCCACACAATCATCACCTGCCATCTGTTTTCCATAA
TCCCTAATGATCTTTGCTTTTCTTCTTGGCACTACTTTTATGTCACTATTATCTTGTATTACTACTGCCC
CTTCACCTTTCCAGAGGAGCTTTGCTGGTCCTTTCCAAAGTGGATTTCTGCTGTCCCTGTAATAAACCCG
AAAATTTTGAATTTTTGTAATTTGTTTTTGTAATTCTTTAGTTTGTATGTCTGTTGCTATTATGTCTACT
ATTCTTTCCCCTGCACTGTACCCCCCAATCCCCCCTTTTCTTTTAAAATTGTGGATGAATACTGCCATTT
GTACTGCTGTCTTAAGATGTTCAGCCTGATCTCTTACCTGTCCTATAATTTTCTTTAATTCTTTATTCAT
AGATTCTACTACTCCTTGACTTTGGGGATTGTAGGGAATTTCCAGGTCTGAAGATCCTGCTGCTTGCTGT
GCTTTTTTCTTACTTTTGTTTTGCTCTTCCTCTATCTTGTCTAAAGCTTCCTTGGTGTCTTTTATCTCTA
TCCTTTGATGCACACAATAGAGGGTTGCTACTGTATTATATAATGATCTAAGTTCTTCTGATCCTGTCTG
AAGGGATGGTTGTAGCTGTCCCAGTATTTGTCTACAGCCTTCTGATGTTTCTAACAGGCCAGTATTAACT
GCGAATCGTTCTAGCTCCCTGCTTGCCCATACTATATGTTTTAATTTATATTTTTTCTTTCCCCCTGGCC
TTAACCGAATTTTTTCCCATCGCGATCTAATTCTCCCCCGCTTAATACTGACGCTCTCGCACCCATCTCT
CTCCTTCTAGCCTCCGCTAGTCAAAATTTTTGGCGTACTCACCAGTCGCCGCCCCTCGCCTCTTGCCGTG
CGCGCTTCAGCAAGCCGAGTCCTGCGTCGAGAGAGCTCCTCTGGTTTCCCTTTCGCTTTCAAGTCCCTGT
TCGGGCGCCACTGCTAGAGATTTTCCACACTGACTAAAAGGGTCTGAGGGATCTCTAGTTACCAGAGTCA
CACAACAGACGGGCACACACTACTTGAAGCACTCAAGGCAAGCTTTATTGAGGCTTAAGCAGTGGGTTCC
CTAGTTAGCCAGAGAGCTCCCAGGCTCAGATCTGGTCTAACCAGAGAGACCCAGTACAGGCAAAAAGCAG
CTGCTTATATGCAGGATCTGAGGGCTCGCCACTCCCCAGTCCCGCCCAGGCCACGCCTCCCATGGTAATA
GCGATGACTAATACGTAGATGTACTGCCAAGTAGGAAAGTCCCATAAGGTCATGTACTGGGCATAATGCC
AGGCGGGCCATTTACCGTCATTGACGTCAATAGGGGGCGTACTTGGCATATGATACACTTGATGTACTGC
CAAGTGGGCAGTTTACCGTAAATACTCCACCCATTGACGTCAATGGAAAGTCCCTATTGGCGTTACTATG
GGAACATACGTCATTATTGACGTCAATGGGCGGGGGTCGTTGGGCGGTCAGCCAGGCGGGCCATTTACCG
TAAGTTATGTAACGCGGAACTCCATATATGGGCTATGAACTAATGACCCCGTAATTGATTACTATTAATA
ACTAGTCAATAATCAATGTCGACCCAGGTGGCACTTTTCGGGGAAATGTGCGCGGAACCCCTATTTGTTT
ATTTTTCTAAATACATTCAAATATGTATCCGCTCATGAGACAATAACCCTGATAAATGCTTCAATAATAT
TGAAAAAGGAAGAGTATGAGTATTCAACATTTCCGTGTCGCCCTTATTCCCTTTTTTGCGGCATTTTGCC
TTCCTGTTTTTGCTCACCCAGAAACGCTGGTGAAAGTAAAAGATGCTGAAGATCAGTTGGGTGCACGAGT
GGGTTACATCGAACTGGATCTCAACAGCGGTAAGATCCTTGAGAGTTTTCGCCCCGAAGAACGTTTTCCA
ATGATGAGCACTTTTAAAGTTCTGCTATGTGGCGCGGTATTATCCCGTATTGACGCCGGGCAAGAGCAAC
TCGGTCGCCGCATACACTATTCTCAGAATGACTTGGTTGAGTACTCACCAGTCACAGAAAAGCATCTTAC
GGATGGCATGACAGTAAGAGAATTATGCAGTGCTGCCATAACCATGAGTGATAACACTGCGGCCAACTTA
CTTCTGACAACGATCGGAGGACCGAAGGAGCTAACCGCTTTTTTGCACAACATGGGGGATCATGTAACTC
GCCTTGATCGTTGGGAACCGGAGCTGAATGAAGCCATACCAAACGACGAGCGTGACACCACGATGCCTGT
AGCAATGGCAACAACGTTGCGCAAACTATTAACTGGCGAACTACTTACTCTAGCTTCCCGGCAACAATTA
ATAGACTGGATGGAGGCGGATAAAGTTGCAGGACCACTTCTGCGCTCGGCCCTTCCGGCTGGCTGGTTTA
TTGCTGATAAATCTGGAGCCGGTGAGCGTGGGTCTCGCGGTATCATTGCAGCACTGGGGCCAGATGGTAA
GCCCTCCCGTATCGTAGTTATCTACACGACGGGGAGTCAGGCAACTATGGATGAACGAAATAGACAGATC
GCTGAGATAGGTGCCTCACTGATTAAGCATTGGTAACTGTCAGACCAAGTTTACTCATATATACTTTAGA
TTGATTTAAAACTTCATTTTTAATTTAAAAGGATCTAGGTGAAGATCCTTTTTGATAATCTCATGACCAA
AATCCCTTAACGTGAGTTTTCGTTCCACTGAGCGTCAGACCCCGTAGAAAAGATCAAAGGATCTTCTTGA
GATCCTTTTTTTCTGCGCGTAATCTGCTGCTTGCAAACAAAAAAACCACCGCTACCAGCGGTGGTTTGTT
TGCCGGATCAAGAGCTACCAACTCTTTTTCCGAAGGTAACTGGCTTCAGCAGAGCGCAGATACCAAATAC
TGTTCTTCTAGTGTAGCCGTAGTTAGGCCACCACTTCAAGAACTCTGTAGCACCGCCTACATACCTCGCT
CTGCTAATCCTGTTACCAGTGGCTGCTGCCAGTGGCGATAAGTCGTGTCTTACCGGGTTGGACTCAAGAC
GATAGTTACCGGATAAGGCGCAGCGGTCGGGCTGAACGGGGGGTTCGTGCACACAGCCCAGCTTGGAGCG
AACGACCTACACCGAACTGAGATACCTACAGCGTGAGCTATGAGAAAGCGCCACGCTTCCCGAAGGGAGA
AAGGCGGACAGGTATCCGGTAAGCGGCAGGGTCGGAACAGGAGAGCGCACGAGGGAGCTTCCAGGGGGAA
ACGCCTGGTATCTTTATAGTCCTGTCGGGTTTCGCCACCTCTGACTTGAGCGTCGATTTTTGTGATGCTC
GTCAGGGGGGCGGAGCCTATGGAAAAACGCCAGCAACGCGGCCTTTTTACGGTTCCTGGCCTTTTGCTGG
CCTTTTGCTCACATGTTCTTTCCTGCGTTATCCCCTGCTTCTGTGGATAACCGTATTACCGCCTTTGAGT
GAGCTGATACCGCTCGCCGCAGCCGAACGACCGAGCGCAGCGAGTCAGTGAGCGAGGAAGCGGAAGAGCG
CCCAATACGCAAACCGCCTCTCCCCGCGCGTTGGCCGATTCATTAATGCAGCGGATCCAGACATGATAAG
ATACATTGATGAGTTTGGACAAACCACAACTAGAATGCAGTGAAAAAAATGCTTTATTTGTGAAATTTGT
GATGCTATTGCTTTATTTGTAACCATTATAAGCTGCAATAAACAAGTTAGCTTTTTGCAAAAGCCTAGGC
CTCCAAAAAAGCCTCCTCACTACTTCTGGAATAGCTCAGAGGCCGAGGCGGCCTCGGCCTCTGCATAAAT
AAAAAAAATTAGTCAGCCATGGGGCGGAGAATGGGCGGAACTGGGCGGAGTTAGGGGCGGGATGGGCGGA
GTTAGGGGCGGGACTATGGTTGCTGACTAATTGAGATGCGGATCCGCTGGCACGACAGGTTTCCCGACTG
GAAAGCGGGCAGTGAGCGCAACGCAATTAATGTGAGTTAGCTCACTCATTAGGCACCCCAGGCTTTACAC
TTTATGCTTCCGGCTCGTATGTTGTGTGGAATTGTGAGCGGATAACAATTTCACACAGGAAACAGCTATG
ACCATGATTACGCCAAGCTTGGGCTGCAGGTCGAGGGATCTCCATAAGAGAAGAGGGACAGCTATGACTG
GGAGTAGTCAGGAGAGGAGGAAAAATCTGGCTAGTAAAACATGTAAGGAAAATTTTAGGGATGTTAAAGA
AAAAAATAACACAAAACAAAATAT
